Addgene plasmid #40318: JDS84
Purpose: (Empty Backbone)
Depositing lab: Keith Joung. Depositing organization: Massachusetts General Hospital.
Backbone
  Vector backbone: JDS84
  Backbone size (bp): 6447
  Vector type: Mammalian Expression
  Promoter: CMV
  Tag / fusion protein: 3XFLAG (N terminal on backbone); FOK1 KKR (+) heterodimer (C terminal on backbone)
Growth in bacteria
  Bacterial resistance: Ampicillin, 100 μg/mL
  Growth temperature: 37°C
  Growth strain: XL1 Blue
  Copy number: High Copy
Terms and licenses: Academic/Nonprofit Terms; Industry Terms: Not Available to Industry
Depositor comments: Backbone contains NNN/G 0.5 Domain TAL N-terminal: ∆152 (Miller et al. 2011) TAL C-terminus: +63 (Miller et al. 2011) FOKI: KKR (+) heterodimer (Doyon et al. 2011)
How to cite: JDS84 was a gift from Keith Joung (Addgene plasmid # 40318 ; http://n2t.net/addgene:40318 ; RRID:Addgene_40318)
