[The description below was written by a language model from this plasmid's Addgene catalogue record and pLannotate feature annotations shown in this document.]
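Description:
JDS84 is a 6,447 bp mammalian expression plasmid that serves as an empty backbone for building TAL effector nucleases (TALENs). It is maintained in E. coli through a high-copy ColE1/pUC-type origin and selected with ampicillin via the bla gene. An f1 origin is also present. The feature table additionally shows an SV40 early promoter/EM7 promoter pair driving a blasticidin S deaminase gene, followed by an SV40 poly(A) signal. This cassette could allow blasticidin selection in mammalian or bacterial cells, although the catalogue entry does not mention such use. Short bleomycin-resistance fragments next to BSD appear to be remnants rather than functional markers.

The expression cassette is driven by the CMV immediate-early enhancer and promoter, and a T7 promoter lies just upstream of the coding region. The open reading frame starts with an N-terminal 3xFLAG tag. It continues into TAL effector-derived sequence, which the annotation software matched to fragments of the Xanthomonas avrXa10 and avrBs3 proteins. According to the depositor, these correspond to a Δ152 truncated TAL N-terminus and a +63 C-terminal segment, and the backbone already carries the final half-repeat (0.5 domain), given as NNN/G and thus presumably specifying G. This scaffold is fused at its C-terminus to the FokI nuclease cleavage domain in the KKR (+) obligate heterodimer form. A V5 tag sequence is annotated downstream, and the bGH poly(A) signal ends the transcript.

A user-assembled array of TAL repeats is evidently meant to be cloned between the N- and C-terminal TAL segments to give a complete TALEN monomer, though the record does not describe the cloning sites. Because FokI must dimerize to cut, the KKR variant is designed to pair with a partner TALEN carrying the complementary heterodimer domain, limiting cleavage by unwanted homodimers.
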