Features (pLannotate 1.2.2; 26 found; start..end, strand, type, name):
     36..80      -  misc_feature   bom (fragment): basis of mobility region from pBR322
    235..614     +  enhancer       CMV enhancer: human cytomegalovirus immediate early enhancer
    615..818     +  promoter       CMV promoter: human cytomegalovirus (CMV) immediate early promoter
    814..847     +  LTR            5' LTR (truncated) (fragment): truncated 5' long terminal repeat (LTR) from HIV-1
    863..881     +  promoter       T7 promoter: promoter for bacteriophage T7 RNA polymerase
    907..972     +  CDS            3xFLAG: three tandem FLAG® epitope tags, followed by an enterokinase cleavage site
   1024..1518    +  CDS            avrXa10 (fragment): AVX10_XANOO - Experimental evidence at protein level: Swiss-Prot protein existence level 1. Avirulence protein. Induces the hypersensitive response (HR)in rice plants carrying the resistance gene Xa10. Activity depends on the presence of the core repeat domains; replacement with repeat domains from other proteins (AvrBs3 of X.euvesicatoria (AC P14727) or AvrXa7 of this organism) does not elicit the HR. Probably acts as a transcription factor in its host plant (rice) to induce plant resistance or disease. From Xanthomonas oryzae pv. oryzae.
   1513..1719    +  CDS            avrBs3 (fragment): AVRB3_XANEU - Experimental evidence at protein level: Swiss-Prot protein existence level 1. Avirulence protein. Acts as a transcription factor in C.annuum plants. In susceptible plants lacking the Bs3 resistance gene induces expression of a number of genes, including genes homologous to a family of auxin-induced genes, alpha-expansin genes, pectate lyase, anthocyanidin glucoside rhamnosyl transferase and at least one transcription factor, UPA20. Their expression leads to plant hypertrophy in mesophyll cells, probably mainly mediated by UPA20 (PubMed:17962565). In resistant plants induces the h
   1708..2295    +  CDS            FokI cleavage domain: nonspecific DNA cleavage domain of the FokI endonuclease (Li et al., 1992) must dimerize to be catalytically active
   2311..2352    +  CDS            V5 tag: epitope tag from simian virus 5
   2408..2632    +  polyA_signal   bGH poly(A) signal: bovine growth hormone polyadenylation signal
   2636..2657    +  promoter       SV40 promoter (fragment): SV40 enhancer and early promoter
   2678..3106    +  rep_origin     f1 ori (sequence partly withheld): f1 bacteriophage origin of replication; arrow indicates direction of (+) strand synthesis
   3120..3450    +  promoter       SV40 promoter: SV40 enhancer and early promoter
   3498..3545    +  promoter       EM7 promoter: synthetic bacterial promoter&nbsp
   3564..3962    +  CDS            BSD: blasticidin S deaminase; Aspergillus terreus BSD; confers resistance to blasticidin
   3963..3990    +  CDS            BleoR (fragment): antibiotic-binding protein; Sh ble from Streptoalloteichus hindustanus; confers resistance to bleomycin, phleomycin, and Zeocin™
   4000..4125    +  CDS            ble (fragment): BLE_KLEPN - Experimental evidence at protein level: Swiss-Prot protein existence level 1. Binding protein with a strong affinity to the bleomycin family of antibiotics. Binds to CL990; an antimitotic-antibiotic compound. From Klebsiella pneumoniae.
   4120..4241    +  polyA_signal   SV40 poly(A) signal: SV40 polyadenylation signal
   4314..4330    -  protein_bind   lac operator: The lac repressor binds to the lac operator to inhibit transcription in E. coli. This inhibition can be relieved by adding lactose or isopropyl-β-D-thiogalactopyranoside (IPTG). lac repressor encoded by lacI
   4338..4368    -  promoter       lac promoter: promoter for the E. coli lac operon
   4383..4404    -  protein_bind   CAP binding site: CAP binding activates transcription in the presence of cAMP. E. coli catabolite activator protein
   4417..4509    -  CDS            lacI (fragment): lac repressor; lacI; The lac repressor binds to the lac operator to inhibit transcription in E. coli. This inhibition can be relieved by adding lactose or isopropyl-β-D-thiogalactopyranoside (IPTG).
   4692..5280    -  rep_origin     ori: high-copy-number ColE1/pMB1/pBR322/pUC origin of replication
   5451..6311    -  CDS            AmpR: β-lactamase; bla; confers resistance to ampicillin, carbenicillin, and related antibiotics
   6312..6416    -  promoter       AmpR promoter: bla
>Addgene plasmid #40318 | JDS84 | depositor full sequence | sequence record 51986 | JDS84 sequence 6447 bps
GACGGATCGGGAGATCTCCCGATCCCCTATGGTCGACTCTCAGTACAATCTGCTCTGATGCCGCATAGTT
AAGCCAGTATCTGCTCCCTGCTTGTGTGTTGGAGGTCGCTGAGTAGTGCGCGAGCAAAATTTAAGCTACA
ACAAGGCAAGGCTTGACCGACAATTGCATGAAGAATCTGCTTAGGGTTAGGCGTTTTGCGCTGCTTCGCG
ATGTACGGGCCAGATATACGCGTTGACATTGATTATTGACTAGTTATTAATAGTAATCAATTACGGGGTC
ATTAGTTCATAGCCCATATATGGAGTTCCGCGTTACATAACTTACGGTAAATGGCCCGCCTGGCTGACCG
CCCAACGACCCCCGCCCATTGACGTCAATAATGACGTATGTTCCCATAGTAACGCCAATAGGGACTTTCC
ATTGACGTCAATGGGTGGACTATTTACGGTAAACTGCCCACTTGGCAGTACATCAAGTGTATCATATGCC
AAGTACGCCCCCTATTGACGTCAATGACGGTAAATGGCCCGCCTGGCATTATGCCCAGTACATGACCTTA
TGGGACTTTCCTACTTGGCAGTACATCTACGTATTAGTCATCGCTATTACCATGGTGATGCGGTTTTGGC
AGTACATCAATGGGCGTGGATAGCGGTTTGACTCACGGGGATTTCCAAGTCTCCACCCCATTGACGTCAA
TGGGAGTTTGTTTTGGCACCAAAATCAACGGGACTTTCCAAAATGTCGTAACAACTCCGCCCCATTGACG
CAAATGGGCGGTAGGCGTGTACGGTGGGAGGTCTATATAAGCAGAGCTCTCTGGCTAACTAGAGAACCCA
CTGCTTACTGGCTTATCGAAATTAATACGACTCACTATAGGGAGACCCAAGCTGGCTAGCACCATGGACT
ACAAAGACCATGACGGTGATTATAAAGATCATGACATCGATTACAAGGATGACGATGACAAGATGGCCCC
CAAGAAGAAGAGGAAGGTGGGCATTCACCGCGGGGTACCTATGGTGGACTTGAGGACACTCGGTTATTCG
CAACAGCAACAGGAGAAAATCAAGCCTAAGGTCAGGAGCACCGTCGCGCAACACCACGAGGCGCTTGTGG
GGCATGGCTTCACTCATGCGCATATTGTCGCGCTTTCACAGCACCCTGCGGCGCTTGGGACGGTGGCTGT
CAAATACCAAGATATGATTGCGGCCCTGCCCGAAGCCACGCACGAGGCAATTGTAGGGGTCGGTAAACAG
TGGTCGGGAGCGCGAGCACTTGAGGCGCTGCTGACTGTGGCGGGTGAGCTTAGGGGGCCTCCGCTCCAGC
TCGACACCGGGCAGCTGCTGAAGATCGCGAAGAGAGGGGGAGTAACAGCGGTAGAGGCAGTGCACGCCTG
GCGCAATGCGCTCACCGGGGCCCCCTTGAACAGAGACGATTAATGCGTCTCGCTGACACCCGAACAGGTG
GTCGCCATTGCTAATAATAACGGAGGACGGCCAGCCTTGGAGTCCATCGTAGCCCAATTGTCCAGGCCCG
ATCCCGCGTTGGCTGCGTTAACGAATGACCATCTGGTGGCGTTGGCATGTCTTGGTGGACGACCCGCGCT
CGATGCAGTCAAAAAGGGTCTGCCTCATGCTCCCGCATTGATCAAAAGAACCAACCGGCGGATTCCCGAG
AGAACTTCCCATCGAGTCGCGGGATCCCAACTAGTCAAAAGTGAACTGGAGGAGAAGAAATCTGAACTTC
GTCATAAATTGAAATATGTGCCTCATGAATATATTGAATTAATTGAAATTGCCAGAAATTCCACTCAGGA
TAGAATTCTTGAAATGAAGGTAATGGAATTTTTTATGAAAGTTTATGGATATAGAGGTAAACATTTGGGT
GGATCAAGGAAACCGGACGGAGCAATTTATACTGTCGGATCTCCTATTGATTACGGTGTGATCGTGGATA
CTAAAGCTTATAGCGGAGGTTATAATCTGCCAATTGGCCAAGCAGATGAAATGCAACGATATGTCAAAGA
AAATCAAACACGAAACAAACATATCAACCCTAATGAATGGTGGAAAGTCTATCCATCTTCTGTAACGGAA
TTTAAGTTTTTATTTGTGAGTGGTCACTTTAAAGGAAACTACAAAGCTCAGCTTACACGATTAAATCGTA
AGACTAATTGTAATGGAGCTGTTCTTAGTGTAGAAGAGCTTTTAATTGGTGGAGAAATGATTAAAGCCGG
CACATTAACCTTAGAGGAAGTCAGACGGAAATTTAATAACGGCGAGATAAACTTTTAAGGGCCCTTCGAA
GGTAAGCCTATCCCTAACCCTCTCCTCGGTCTCGATTCTACGCGTACCGGTCATCATCACCATCACCATT
GAGTTTAAACCCGCTGATCAGCCTCGACTGTGCCTTCTAGTTGCCAGCCATCTGTTGTTTGCCCCTCCCC
CGTGCCTTCCTTGACCCTGGAAGGTGCCACTCCCACTGTCCTTTCCTAATAAAATGAGGAAATTGCATCG
CATTGTCTGAGTAGGTGTCATTCTATTCTGGGGGGTGGGGTGGGGCAGGACAGCAAGGGGGAGGATTGGG
AAGACAATAGCAGGCATGCTGGGGATGCGGTGGGCTCTATGGCTTCTGAGGCGGAAAGAACCAGCTGGGG
CTCTAGGGGGTATCCCC
[124 nt withheld, positions 2678-2801]
C
[32 nt withheld, positions 2803-2834]
CA
[57 nt withheld, positions 2837-2893]
A
[49 nt withheld, positions 2895-2943]
CCTTTGACGTTGGAGTCCACGTTCTTT
[37 nt withheld, positions 2971-3007]
ACCCTATCTCGGTCTATTCTTTTGATTTATAAGGGATTTTGGGGATTTCGGCCTATTGGTTAAAAAATGA
GCTGATTTAACAAAAATTTAACGCGAATTAATTCTGTGGAATGTGTGTCAGTTAGGGTGTGGAAAGTCCC
CAGGCTCCCCAGGCAGGCAGAAGTATGCAAAGCATGCATCTCAATTAGTCAGCAACCAGGTGTGGAAAGT
CCCCAGGCTCCCCAGCAGGCAGAAGTATGCAAAGCATGCATCTCAATTAGTCAGCAACCATAGTCCCGCC
CCTAACTCCGCCCATCCCGCCCCTAACTCCGCCCAGTTCCGCCCATTCTCCGCCCCATGGCTGACTAATT
TTTTTTATTTATGCAGAGGCCGAGGCCGCCTCTGCCTCTGAGCTATTCCAGAAGTAGTGAGGAGGCTTTT
TTGGAGGCCTAGGCTTTTGCAAAAAGCTCCCGGGAGCTTGTATATCCATTTTCGGATCTGATCAGCACGT
GTTGACAATTAATCATCGGCATAGTATATCGGCATAGTATAATACGACAAGGTGAGGAACTAAACCATGG
CCAAGCCTTTGTCTCAAGAAGAATCCACCCTCATTGAAAGAGCAACGGCTACAATCAACAGCATCCCCAT
CTCTGAAGACTACAGCGTCGCCAGCGCAGCTCTCTCTAGCGACGGCCGCATCTTCACTGGTGTCAATGTA
TATCATTTTACTGGGGGACCTTGTGCAGAACTCGTGGTGCTGGGCACTGCTGCTGCTGCGGCAGCTGGCA
ACCTGACTTGTATCGTCGCGATCGGAAATGAGAACAGGGGCATCTTGAGCCCCTGCGGACGGTGTCGACA
GGTGCTTCTCGATCTGCATCCTGGGATCAAAGCGATAGTGAAGGACAGTGATGGACAGCCGACGGCAGTT
GGGATTCGTGAATTGCTGCCCTCTGGTTATGTGTGGGAGGGCTAAGCACTTCGTGGCCGAGGAGCAGGAC
TGACACGTGCTACGAGATTTCGATTCCACCGCCGCCTTCTATGAAAGGTTGGGCTTCGGAATCGTTTTCC
GGGACGCCGGCTGGATGATCCTCCAGCGCGGGGATCTCATGCTGGAGTTCTTCGCCCACCCCAACTTGTT
TATTGCAGCTTATAATGGTTACAAATAAAGCAATAGCATCACAAATTTCACAAATAAAGCATTTTTTTCA
CTGCATTCTAGTTGTGGTTTGTCCAAACTCATCAATGTATCTTATCATGTCTGTATACCGTCGACCTCTA
GCTAGAGCTTGGCGTAATCATGGTCATAGCTGTTTCCTGTGTGAAATTGTTATCCGCTCACAATTCCACA
CAACATACGAGCCGGAAGCATAAAGTGTAAAGCCTGGGGTGCCTAATGAGTGAGCTAACTCACATTAATT
GCGTTGCGCTCACTGCCCGCTTTCCAGTCGGGAAACCTGTCGTGCCAGCTGCATTAATGAATCGGCCAAC
GCGCGGGGAGAGGCGGTTTGCGTATTGGGCGCTCTTCCGCTTCCTCGCTCACTGACTCGCTGCGCTCGGT
CGTTCGGCTGCGGCGAGCGGTATCAGCTCACTCAAAGGCGGTAATACGGTTATCCACAGAATCAGGGGAT
AACGCAGGAAAGAACATGTGAGCAAAAGGCCAGCAAAAGGCCAGGAACCGTAAAAAGGCCGCGTTGCTGG
CGTTTTTCCATAGGCTCCGCCCCCCTGACGAGCATCACAAAAATCGACGCTCAAGTCAGAGGTGGCGAAA
CCCGACAGGACTATAAAGATACCAGGCGTTTCCCCCTGGAAGCTCCCTCGTGCGCTCTCCTGTTCCGACC
CTGCCGCTTACCGGATACCTGTCCGCCTTTCTCCCTTCGGGAAGCGTGGCGCTTTCTCAATGCTCACGCT
GTAGGTATCTCAGTTCGGTGTAGGTCGTTCGCTCCAAGCTGGGCTGTGTGCACGAACCCCCCGTTCAGCC
CGACCGCTGCGCCTTATCCGGTAACTATCGTCTTGAGTCCAACCCGGTAAGACACGACTTATCGCCACTG
GCAGCAGCCACTGGTAACAGGATTAGCAGAGCGAGGTATGTAGGCGGTGCTACAGAGTTCTTGAAGTGGT
GGCCTAACTACGGCTACACTAGAAGGACAGTATTTGGTATCTGCGCTCTGCTGAAGCCAGTTACCTTCGG
AAAAAGAGTTGGTAGCTCTTGATCCGGCAAACAAACCACCGCTGGTAGCGGTGGTTTTTTTGTTTGCAAG
CAGCAGATTACGCGCAGAAAAAAAGGATCTCAAGAAGATCCTTTGATCTTTTCTACGGGGTCTGACGCTC
AGTGGAACGAAAACTCACGTTAAGGGATTTTGGTCATGAGATTATCAAAAAGGATCTTCACCTAGATCCT
TTTAAATTAAAAATGAAGTTTTAAATCAATCTAAAGTATATATGAGTAAACTTGGTCTGACAGTTACCAA
TGCTTAATCAGTGAGGCACCTATCTCAGCGATCTGTCTATTTCGTTCATCCATAGTTGCCTGACTCCCCG
TCGTGTAGATAACTACGATACGGGAGGGCTTACCATCTGGCCCCAGTGCTGCAATGATACCGCGAGACCC
ACGCTCACCGGCTCCAGATTTATCAGCAATAAACCAGCCAGCCGGAAGGGCCGAGCGCAGAAGTGGTCCT
GCAACTTTATCCGCCTCCATCCAGTCTATTAATTGTTGCCGGGAAGCTAGAGTAAGTAGTTCGCCAGTTA
ATAGTTTGCGCAACGTTGTTGCCATTGCTACAGGCATCGTGGTGTCACGCTCGTCGTTTGGTATGGCTTC
ATTCAGCTCCGGTTCCCAACGATCAAGGCGAGTTACATGATCCCCCATGTTGTGCAAAAAAGCGGTTAGC
TCCTTCGGTCCTCCGATCGTTGTCAGAAGTAAGTTGGCCGCAGTGTTATCACTCATGGTTATGGCAGCAC
TGCATAATTCTCTTACTGTCATGCCATCCGTAAGATGCTTTTCTGTGACTGGTGAGTACTCAACCAAGTC
ATTCTGAGAATAGTGTATGCGGCGACCGAGTTGCTCTTGCCCGGCGTCAATACGGGATAATACCGCGCCA
CATAGCAGAACTTTAAAAGTGCTCATCATTGGAAAACGTTCTTCGGGGCGAAAACTCTCAAGGATCTTAC
CGCTGTTGAGATCCAGTTCGATGTAACCCACTCGTGCACCCAACTGATCTTCAGCATCTTTTACTTTCAC
CAGCGTTTCTGGGTGAGCAAAAACAGGAAGGCAAAATGCCGCAAAAAAGGGAATAAGGGCGACACGGAAA
TGTTGAATACTCATACTCTTCCTTTTTCAATATTATTGAAGCATTTATCAGGGTTATTGTCTCATGAGCG
GATACATATTTGAATGTATTTAGAAAAATAAACAAATAGGGGTTCCGCGCACATTTCCCCGAAAAGTGCC
ACCTGACGTC
