>Addgene plasmid #40318 | JDS84 | addgene partial sequence | sequence record 54489 | CMV-F 5'-CGCAAATGGGCGGTAGGCGTG-3'
GAGAACCCACTGCTTACTGGCTTATCGAAATTAATACGACTCACTATAGGGAGACCCAAGCTGGCTAGCA
CCATGGACTACAAAGACCATGACGGTGATTATAAAGATCATGACATCGATTACAAGGATGACGATGACAA
GATGGCCCCCAAGAAGAAGAGGAAGGTGGGCATTCACCGCGGGGTACCTATGGTGGACTTGAGGACACTC
GGTTATTCGCAACAGCAACAGGAGAAAATCAAGCCTAAGGTCAGGAGCACCGTCGCGCAACACCACGAGG
CGCTTGTGGGGCATGGCTTCACTCATGCGCATATTGTCGCGCTTTCACAGCACCCTGCGGCGCTTGGGAC
GGTGGCTGTCAAATACCAAGATATGATTGCGGCCCTGCCCGAAGCCACGCACGAGGCAATTGTAGGGGTC
GGTAAACAGTGGTCGGGAGCGCGAGCACTTGAGGCGCTGCTGACTGTGGCGGGTGAGCTTAGGGGGCCTC
CGCTCCAGCTCGACACCGGGCAGCTGCTGAAGATCGCGAAGAGAGGGGGAGTAACAGCGGTAGAGGCAGT
GCACGCCTGGCGCAATGCGCTCACCGGGGCCCCCTTGAACAGAGACGATTAATGCGTCTCGCTGACACCC
GAACAGGTGGTCGCCATTGCTAATAATAACGGAGGACGGCCAGCCTTGGAGTCCATCGTAGCCCAATTGT
CCAGGCCCGATCCCGCGTTGGCTGCGTTAACGAATGACCATCTGGTGGCGTTGGCATGTCTTGGTGGACG
ACCCGCGCTCGATGCAGTCAAAAAGGGTCTGCCTCATGCTCCCGCATTGATCAAAAGAACCAACCGGCGG
ATTCCCGAGAGAACTTCCCATCGAGTCGCGGGATCC
