>Addgene plasmid #40318 | JDS84 | addgene partial sequence | sequence record 54490 | JDS-TALEN-F 5'-TAGGGGTCGGTAAACAGTGG-3'
GTGGCGGGTGAGCTTAGGGGGCCTCCGCTCCAGCTCGACACCGGGCAGCTGCTGAAGATCGCGAAGAGAG
GGGGAGTAACAGCGGTAGAGGCAGTGCACGCCTGGCGCAATGCGCTCACCGGGGCCCCCTTGAACAGAGA
CGATTAATGCGTCTCGCTGACACCCGAACAGGTGGTCGCCATTGCTAATAATAACGGAGGACGGCCAGCC
TTGGAGTCCATCGTAGCCCAATTGTCCAGGCCCGATCCCGCGTTGGCTGCGTTAACGAATGACCATCTGG
TGGCGTTGGCATGTCTTGGTGGACGACCCGCGCTCGATGCAGTCAAAAAGGGTCTGCCTCATGCTCCCGC
ATTGATCAAAAGAACCAACCGGCGGATTCCCGAGAGAACTTCCCATCGAGTCGCGGGATCCCAACTAGTC
AAAAGTGAACTGGAGGAGAAGAAATCTGAACTTCGTCATAAATTGAAATATGTGCCTCATGAATATATTG
AATTAATTGAAATTGCCAGAAATTCCACTCAGGATAGAATTCTTGAAATGAAGGTAATGGAATTTTTTAT
GAAAGTTTATGGATATAGAGGTAAACATTTGGGTGGATCAAGGAAACCGGACGGAGCAATTTATACTGTC
GGATCTCCTATTGATTACGGTGTGATCGTGGATACTAAAGCTTATAGCGGAGGTTATAATCTGCCAATTG
GCCAAGCAGATGAAATGCAACGATATGTCAAAGAAAATCAAACACGAAACAAACATATCAACCCTAATGA
ATGGTGGAAAGTCTATCCATCTTCTGTAACGGAATTTAAGTTTTTATTTGTGAGTGGTCACTTTAAAGGA
AACTACAAAGCTCAGCTTACACGATTAA
